Addgene plasmid #137185: pTol2-HuC(elavl3)-CaMPARI2
Purpose: pan-neuronal expression of CaMPARI2 in zebrafish, used to generate the CaMPARI2 zebrafish line at ZIRC (ZL13801)
Depositing lab: Eric Schreiter. Depositing organization: HHMI, Janelia Research Campus. Publication: Improved methods for marking active neuron populations. Moeyaert B, Holt G, Madangopal R, Perez-Alvarez A, Fearey BC, Trojanowski NF, Ledderose J, Zolnik TA, Das A, Patel D, Brown TA, Sachdev RNS, Eickholt BJ, Larkum ME, Turrigiano GG, Dana H, Gee CE, Oertner TG, Hope BT, Schreiter ER. Nat Commun. 2018 Oct 25;9(1):4440. doi: 10.1038/s41467-018-06935-2. PubMed 30361563.
Backbone
  Vector backbone: pTol2
  Backbone size w/o insert (bp): 3650
  Total vector size (bp): 13996
  Vector type: Tol2 plasmid for zebrafish
Growth in bacteria
  Bacterial resistance: Ampicillin, 100 μg/mL
  Growth temperature: 37°C
  Growth strain: DH5alpha
  Copy number: High Copy
Gene/Insert
  Gene/Insert name: HuC(elavl3)-CaMPARI2-FLAG-HA-myc-polyA
  Species: R. norvegicus (rat), D. rerio (zebrafish), Synthetic; Lobophyllia hemprichii
  Insert size (bp): 10346
  Promoter: HuC(elavl3)
  Tag / fusion protein: FLAG, HA, myc (C terminal on insert)
  Cloning method: Gibson Cloning
  Sequencing primers: 5′ CTCAGCGAGAATGCCAAGCAT; 3′ TGCATTCTAGTTGTGGT
Terms and licenses: Academic/Nonprofit Terms; Industry Terms: Not Available to Industry
How to cite: pTol2-HuC(elavl3)-CaMPARI2 was a gift from Eric Schreiter (Addgene plasmid # 137185 ; http://n2t.net/addgene:137185 ; RRID:Addgene_137185)
