[The description below was written by a language model from this plasmid's Addgene catalogue record and pLannotate feature annotations shown in this document.]
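Description:
pTol2-HuC(elavl3)-CaMPARI2 is a roughly 14 kb Tol2 transposon plasmid for zebrafish transgenesis, built on a pBluescript-like pTol2 backbone. It is propagated in E. coli at high copy from a ColE1/pUC-type origin and selected with ampicillin through the β-lactamase gene and its native promoter. Remnants of the cloning backbone (a partial M13/f1 origin, lac promoter/operator elements, a T3 promoter and an MCS fragment) are also annotated. The Tol2 arms themselves are not called by the automated annotation. The short medaka tyrosinase fragment at the start of the insert region probably reflects sequence flanking the original Tol2 element, which was found in that gene. Tol2 ends allow transposase-mediated integration of the intervening cassette into the fish genome.

The payload, about 10.3 kb and assembled by Gibson cloning, consists of the zebrafish HuC (elavl3) promoter driving CaMPARI2. The promoter is not annotated, but it presumably accounts for the long unannotated stretch upstream of the coding sequence; the tiny "ADH1 promoter" hit within it is likely spurious. CaMPARI2 appears in the table as calmodulin followed by two mEos-derived fragments, consistent with a circularly permuted photoconvertible protein from Lobophyllia hemprichii, and then a short fragment matching RCaMP, probably the calmodulin-binding peptide. C-terminal FLAG, HA and myc tags are recorded, though myc is not annotated, and an SV40 polyadenylation signal terminates the transcript.

CaMPARI2 is a calcium integrator that converts irreversibly from green to red under violet light only when calcium is elevated, which marks the neurons that were active during illumination. This construct provides pan-neuronal expression and was used to generate a stable CaMPARI2 zebrafish line. The depositor and repository-sequenced records carry identical features, offset by 19 nt.
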