Features (pLannotate 1.2.2; 20 found; start..end, strand, type, name):
      7..228     -  rep_origin     M13 ori (fragment) (sequence partly withheld): M13 bacteriophage origin of replication; arrow indicates direction of (+) strand synthesis
    228..515     +  CDS            tyr (fragment) (sequence partly withheld): TYRO_ORYLA - Also known as tyro. Experimental evidence at transcript level: Swiss-Prot protein existence level 2. This is a copper-containing oxidase that functions in the formation of pigments such as melanins and other polyphenolic compounds. From Oryzias latipes (Japanese rice fish) (Japanese killifish).
   3731..3750    +  promoter       ADH1 promoter (fragment): S. cerevisiae ADH1; promoter for alcohol dehydrogenase 1
   9550..9990    +  CDS            calmodulin: calcium-binding protein
  10000..10248   +  CDS            mEos4a (fragment): fixation-resistant green-to-red photoswitchable fluorescent protein (Paez-Segala et al., 2015) derived from mEos2
  10267..10695   +  CDS            mEos4a (fragment): mEos4a is a photoconvertible red fluorescent protein published in 2015, derived from Lobophyllia hemprichii. It has moderate acid sensitivity.
  10705..10767   +  CDS            RCaMP (fragment): RCaMP is a basic (constitutively fluorescent) red fluorescent protein published in 2013, derived from Entacmaea quadricolor.
  10786..10809   +  CDS            FLAG: FLAG® epitope tag, followed by an enterokinase cleavage site
  10828..10854   +  CDS            HA: HA (human influenza hemagglutinin) epitope tag
  10953..11087   -  polyA_signal   SV40 poly(A) signal: SV40 polyadenylation signal
  11110..11193   -  CDS            large T antigen (fragment): large T antigen from SV40 (simian virus 40)
  11759..11799   -  misc_feature   MCS (fragment): pBluescript multiple cloning site
  11812..11830   -  promoter       T3 promoter: promoter for bacteriophage T3 RNA polymerase
  11873..11895   -  protein_bind   lac operator (fragment): The lac repressor binds to the lac operator to inhibit transcription in E. coli. This inhibition can be relieved by adding lactose or isopropyl-β-D-thiogalactopyranoside (IPTG). lac repressor encoded by lacI
  11899..11929   -  promoter       lac promoter: promoter for the E. coli lac operon
  11944..11965   -  protein_bind   CAP binding site: CAP binding activates transcription in the presence of cAMP. E. coli catabolite activator protein
  11978..12070   -  CDS            lacI (fragment): lac repressor; lacI; The lac repressor binds to the lac operator to inhibit transcription in E. coli. This inhibition can be relieved by adding lactose or isopropyl-β-D-thiogalactopyranoside (IPTG).
  12253..12841   -  rep_origin     ori: high-copy-number ColE1/pMB1/pBR322/pUC origin of replication
  13012..13872   -  CDS            AmpR: β-lactamase; bla; confers resistance to ampicillin, carbenicillin, and related antibiotics
  13873..13977   -  promoter       AmpR promoter: bla
>Addgene plasmid #137185 | pTol2-HuC(elavl3)-CaMPARI2 | depositor full sequence | sequence record 265165 | pTol2-HuC(elavl3)-CaMPARI2 sequence 13996 bps
CCACCTAAATTGTAAGCGTTAATATTTTGTTAAAATTCGCGTTAAATTTTTGTTAAATCAGCTCATTTTT
TAACCAATAGGCCGAAATCGGCAAAATCCCTTATAAATCAAAAGAATAGACCGAGATAGGGT
[37 nt withheld, positions 133-169]
AAAGAACGTGGACTCCAACGTCAAAGG
[32 nt withheld, positions 197-228]
GCTGGCTAAGAACTCATCAGCCTCCCCGGTCCATCTACCCACGTACCAATGCACCAATTGGCCACAATGA
CGGCTACTACATGGTGCCATTCCTTCCTCTTTATAGGAATGGAGACTACCTCCTGTCCAACAATGCTCTT
GGATACGAGTACGCCTACCTGTTGGACCCAGGTCATTGCACAACACCAGAAATGCCCTCTGATCTGCAAA
AGACGTGAATATCTGTTCAGACACCCATATCCACTCTGTTCCACACAGGTCAGAGGTTTGTCCAGGAGTT
CTTGACAGAGGTGTAAAAAGTACTCAAAAATTTTACTCAAGTGAAAGTACAAGTACTTAGGGAAAATTTT
ACTCAATTAAAAGTAAAAGTATCTGGCTAGAATCTTACTTGAGTAAAAGTAAAAAAGTACTCCATTAAAA
TTGTACTTGAGTATTAAGGAAGTAAAAGTAAAAGCAAGAAAGAAAACTAGAGATTCTTGTTTAAGCTTCC
CGGGTGTCGACGAATTCTCGAGCTCTATTCCTAAAGACCTTGGGTGACCAAAATCTTATTTTAATAAATA
AAACTGTTTATTAAAACTTTTTTGTTTCAAAGAACCATATGTATAGTGAAATTTATAAAAATATCAATTT
TTAAAAAGCTGGTGTACTCATTTATGTTATGAACTCTAAAACCATATACTGACTGCAAGTGATGATGTAT
AGAGTGATGTTTACGAGTAAACATATTTAGTTGTATACATCCTACTGAGCACATTTTGATGTATGAAATA
ACATTACAAGCTTTATCCAAATTAAGCCATTTTAAAACACTGCCAATTGAAAATACAAATCCTGGAAAAA
ATCGTCTTTAGCGCAGTCATTTGAGCCATCCTAATCCGTTACCTCAGACCATAATAAGAAGGGATAACAC
TAGCTGTAGCAATGGAACACATCTGTTTCACACAATCATATCTCCTGCGCCGGTGCTAAGCAGATTCAGC
GTGATCATAACATGCTTTCCACTCATAAATGTAAATTTACAATTTGCACATGTAAAACAGACACTTTTGA
GATATTGGATAAAAAAACAAGAGTATATTGCTTAGTTTCATCCACCAGTCATCCCCACAGCGTTTGGAAG
GCCATAAAAAGTGTCTAAAATCAATGATCATTGAAAGAGCACAAGAGAGACTCTTACGCTGTAATGCCAC
TGGGGACAAAAGTGACAGTCTCTTAATGGGCTCTTCTGGAGGGGCTCCTGAACATTAAAAATTATCAGCG
AAATTACCGAAAGAGCTTCAAGCAACTGGCATGCTTGATCCTCTGCGTCGGGGCGGTGAATAGGTGCTTC
AGATGCCCTCTTACCCACGGGCTGGATTCAGCTGCCCCGCTACCAGCGGAGACCCCCTAATGAGCCTCTG
CAATTAAGTTTATTCATGTTAAGTGTGAACGGGGTGCGTGCGGAACTGTGGGCAGCTAACAGACCTGGGT
TCTTTGTGCCACAAGTGCTGCCTTTATTCGGCTCACAAAGCAGAAAACAACACCCGCACCTATAATGGCG
CCCTCGGCTGGGTCTAAGAAACGTGGCGAGTTGACAGAGCAGAGTGGGCGGGGTTAAGACAGACTGACAG
CGGGACCCATCTCCATCCTCTTATTAACGCTTAACGAGTGCCTTCCTCATGCAATATTCATCGCCACTAA
TATCATCCAAGCTCTGAGCTGAGCTGGCCACTTATGTAAGGCAATTATGTAAAATATCAGACAGGGCCCA
CACTCAGAATCTGACTGGGGTAGAGACGCGGGACGAGAACCGAGAGCAAGAACTGAAAGTGAAAGTGACC
ACTAAAGGGAGGAGAGGACAGAGGGGCAGGATGTGTCAAGATTACCAGAGAACACTTGGCCAGAAATGCG
CAACCATTGGAGCTCTCCGGATTACCCAAAGGTTAACGAGTTTGAACGCCTCTGCCCACTCGCCCATCTC
TGATGGTTTCCCAAGAACTCCTCAAGCAAAATATATATAATTGTGTGTATTATGCACAGACACGAGAAAA
TGCTGTTTTTCTGATCTGCATTACAGCACATTTGCCCGCCAACGACAATACCACCCACTCGGTACCTCGC
TGACTCCTGATGCCTGATACCTGCGCGGTGACTGTCTACAATCTGCATAATCAAGAGAAGTTGTGTTGAA
GACGAGCGCCACACAACCGTTTCCACAAGGTCACCCAAGGCCGGTGCAGATGTAGGTGAGGTCTCCATAA
ACAGACTGAAATAAACACATCCTCCGCTGGGAACAACAACCCCCTCACGCCTCATGCATTTCCATAAGCC
TACATGCATCTCTTCCAACTTATGGAGACTCGCACCTACCAACATCCGCACAACAAAGATATACAGAGCG
CGCTCCCTCAGGTCAAGGCCCTGTGGGGGTCTGTGCAGAAATAGGTCATTTGTCACACATCAAGTCCTGG
GGCAGGAGATGCATTATAGATGAGACCAAACAGCCTGTCTCGGTGAGCTCTACCCACTCCCTGAGACTAG
AAATGGGGGAAGGGAGCTTGAGATAACAACCGCTGCAATCACTGTGTCGATGTTTAATATCAGCACCAAC
CGGGAACAATAAGGAGATGGGTGCATTCATGTTCACATCTTACCAGTCAAGTATCATCGAACCGGCTTGA
TAACCACACCTCGTGTAATAGCTGAGCAGATAGTTGTCATTTTAAAGCGTTGGCCTTTGTCGATTATGTA
ATGCGCACATTCAACACATGGTAATATAGAAACGGTTATGTCGAGGTTGTTTTGTCCAGAGATGACCTTC
ACACAGTTACAGCCGCTCTGCATCCACACAAATGGAGGACTTAATCGTGGACTGCATTCTTAGAAATGAT
CTACAAAGACAAATAATGTGAAATCAAGAAAGGACAAAATTTAAGTAAGGGGATGAGGGAGAGAGAGAAC
GAGGGGCAAGGAGAAAGCATGGCTCCTGTCTTTTTCTGCACCCATCTGTTCGGAGTGCAGGTGGAGCTCT
ATTCACTCAGCTCTGCATGTGTGTTTGGGGGGGGCAGGAAGAAAGGGAGGGCAAAAGGAAGAGTGGAGAG
ATGGTGGGGGCTGGAGGGATGGGGGGTTCTCGGTGATCTCTCCTGAAGGGGATAATGGGAGAGCAGCGCT
TTGCAATGGCTGCCATGTAGTACCCTCCCTGCACAATTAGCCAATCAGCAGCAAGCTCTGCCAGCCAGAA
GGACACATAAAAGAAGAACATTGCAGCAGAGGCACAGAAGGAGCCTGCGAGGAGCTGGGAAATACACACA
CAACAGCAGAACCACAACACCCTCCCCTGGACACACCCTACTGGGGATCACTGCTTTTCTTTTTTTCTGA
ACCATCGCCCACGCCACACGGAGAGAAATCTCTCTCTCATCATCATCCTGAAGAAAACCCCCTTATCCTC
ATTTTCACACTGCTGAGGAAAACCTACAATCGCACGGGCTGAGATTTCCTGGCGAAGACTGTCCTTTTTC
CTTTTTCTTTTTTTTTCTTTTCCTTTGGAAACTGACATTTGCATTTCTCCATTCCAAGCCACGGCGTAAT
AATATCTGCAATCCAGCCTGAAGACCTGCAAATCGAAGGACCTAGATCACTATCATCTTTGTACGTCAAG
GATCCTGGTTACTGTACGTATAACCTTTCTTTCTTTTGCTCTGACCAATATGAAACACTAAAATCGATTC
GAGCAGCCTCTCAGCATCAATTACAGTGCGTGAAAAACATTCAAATAGAGGCAGCAAATATTACATGTGA
AAATACAGGCTGGCTAAATCCAAGCTAATTTAGAAATGTGGTCAAAACGCATACTGGCACGTCTAATCGC
GGATTCAGTAAACAAGATTAACGATTAGCCCAGTGTATAAGTCATATGATACCGGCATGCGCGAGAGCAT
CGCTACACCCGAGCTGGCTTCATTTTCGGAGGAAAATCAAAACATTGCTTTCTCCTGCCGTGCGAACCAT
TCGTCATAAACCGTAATACGCAACATACATTTATTACTACATCCGTTAATTAGCGATAATTAGCCGTTAT
TAACAAAGAGCGCTGAGGAATTCCTCTCAAATAGCGGAGGTGCGGCGGAGGCAGAGGGGCGTAAAAGGGC
ACATGCGTGCCTGGCTCAAAAAAGGATGCTCCAGACTGAAACTCAGAGACAAAACACGATGCCTCGGAGG
CTGAGAGCCCATCGAGAGGAAAGGCAAAGAAAAGGGTCGAGTCACTCAGAGGGGGAGGGGAGATATTGTG
CATCCATTGGTTTGAATTGAAGCAGGCAGAATAAAAATCCTTGCGATTATGCTTCGTGAGAGATCGCGAG
AGAGGAAAAGGCTAAATGCCACGTATGCAAATGGATAAATGTCATCTATTTCTTCGCGAGTAGACATTTT
GTGGACAACGAGAGTGTAAATAAGCGATATGAGGGGAATACAAAGGCCTTGAGGGAAAGCGTTTTGGGCG
TGTCTTGTCGAAAAGAAGACAGCGATGGCACGCGCTCAGAACCACCATCTTCACGTAGACAATCCGCGTG
AAAACAATAACAAAACTGCTCATTTTAACACGAGCAGGTGTTTGAAACCACCCAAAAAAGATTGTCTAAA
ATATTAAGATTAATTAATGACGTTTAAATGTCCAGGCCTGATATAAATGAAGCGTGTAGTAAGAGTAATC
GCCTTTGTTTCTTTTCAGAGATACGTTTTCAGAGATTCAGGGAATTATATCTTCAATAAAATAATGTTTG
ATTTCATTATTTTAAAGCTTTTTAAGAAGTAAAAATACACATTATTCATTTACATTTTATTTTATTTAAA
GGCCTATGGTCTTGAAAATAATAAGTGGAATATATAGGCTATATATTCGTCTAAGGACAGCCGGTGTTAT
TTTATAGTGACCTCAGACAAAAGCCGAGACAAAACGAGGCGCTTGCCTTTCATTTTAATCCTTAATAGAC
GGTGTGATGAATGAATGAATGAATGAATAAATGAATGAATGACGGGCCCTTCGGCATGTTGTTCCGCAGT
CCTCCGTGAGCACGAGTCTCTACCGCAGTGCCAAGCACATAAAACCGTTGAGTCAGATAACCTTCTCCAG
GCGCGTATACACAATTCAAGGACAAGCACATCACAACTATACACAACACAACACAACCGCCTAAACGCAC
GAGCTCATCAATCGCAATTTAAAGGCATGTCAGTCAAAGAAAAAGGCGGCGTTATTTAAAACCAATGTTC
AACAATATTTGTATGCTGACTAGCCCGGGCGCGCACGCTATAAGATCACAAGGCCTTGTTTTTTCCCTTT
ATTCAAAATATCATTAATTATTACAGGTCATAAAACAAAACAATGCGAATTACAATGATTTAAAGACTAT
TGATTTAACAATAATCAGTTAATTATAGAATAATATTATAATATTTTACATACAAATGAAAGATGACATT
ATTTGATGACATTGTAATTAAAATATATGCAATATATTTTTACGTTTTTATTAATTAGGCTATTACTATT
ATTATAATTATCATTATTTTTATTATTATTATTATTATTATTAAATAGTCTTGCGAAATAAGAGTGAAGG
CAGTTGCAATGTTCATTGTTCCCGGAGAGTCCCGCAGCCTCTGGCCTCAACACAAAGCGCTACTGTTTAC
ATTAATATTCATAGTGCTGCCATGGTCTCTGTAGAGGAGGAACGGGTGGCTCTTTTGTTCGCTAGTGTCA
ATACGTTTATTCAGCAAAAAGCAGCTCGGATTTGTGAATGCCCAACAAGCACACGCGCACTCCAATCAAA
GGACGAGAGGATAACGATTTTAAACGATTCGCAAACGTGTTTATTTGTAAAGACGACATCAAGAGCTTAA
TGTCCACTTGAAAAGAAATAAATATGCCCGCGGCGCCAAGGATATTTTGAATGTAGTCGTTCATGGTGAG
CCACTCCCGAATTCAGCACTCTGGAGAGCGACCAAAGAGGAATAGCGGAATAGCAACTACTTGAGCCATT
TCTCTCCGTTTGATGGCGTTCATGATTAAAAATATAATCACGTGATTTTTTATACATATATAAATATATA
CATAAAGTAACGCTTTCCTTTTGAGAATACATAAATATTTATTCGCGTGATAAATCAATGATCTTATATT
TATTTGCACGACCGAAATTAGCCAAATTCACCAATTAAAAAAAAAATAAGCCAACAAAAAAGAAGGGTTT
ATCCGTTCAATTTTGACTTGTGTCCTGTTGTTTTACAGCTGCCACTGTGATCCCTTAAGCTGCAGTGAGA
GTGTGGCTAATGCCTTTTGTTTAAGATAATCCTGTAATCTGTTACCGAAACGGCCTATTGACAAGCCGGC
ATTCACATTTCAGTCAGGAGGCCCGTCCAGACATGTACATTTATGAATTACGAATGATAAAATTAAGATC
TGCATTAGGCGTCAGAAATGTCACGAACACCCATTCATTTCCCACAGCCAATAATGGATCATGCTGGGAA
GCGCTATCCTCGCAGTCTCAAAATTAATGTTGACATGTTGCGTAGAGCTACAGATTAGATCAGCCATATG
CTTTATGTGTTTACCTCAGCGGATCTTCAGCAAGATGTGTTTATTTTAAGAAAATGGCTTCCTCGCTGCC
TGCACAGGGGCATTAAGGAAGTGACGTGAGCGTCCTCACAGTCAAATTACTTTATCTCATGCTGCTTTCA
GGCCTCTGCTTATTTTATTATTATTATTTTAAATTAGGGGGAATCACGGTGGCGTTGTGGGTAGGGTAGC
GCGATCACCTTACAGCAAGAAGGTCGCTGGTTCGAGCTCTGGCTGGGTCAGTTGGCATTTCTGTGTGGAG
TTTAAATTGAATTGAAATTGAATAAACTAAATTGGCCCTAGTGTATGTGTGTGAATGTAAGTGTGCATGG
GTGTTTCCCAGTGTTGGGTTTGACTGGAAGAGCATCCGCTTCGTAAAACATATGCTGGATAAGTTGGCGG
TTCATTTCACTGTGGTGACCGCTGATTAATAAAGGGACTAAGCTGAAAATGAAATGAATTAATACATTTT
AAATGAGCTTTTGCTGACATGTTTATGATTACAAATAGTGAAATTGTATGTTAATTTACGATAAGTGCAT
TGTTCTAAATTCATTTTTATGTAGCAGCTGGTTTTTCTTCCATTTGTGTCATTCAACAGAACATTTTTCT
AAAAAAGTGAACTTAAATTTTCTCCTCCCTCTGACAAGGCTTGATGGTAATTTCAGCCGACTCTAATTAC
AGACTCACTAAAAGGAATCGGTGCAGTCATTTATCTTTATCAGCGCGCTGGTGGGAAGGTAATAGGTTTT
GCTTATGAGTTGTTTGCGTGCGAGTCTGGGTCCTTGTGTAGGCGATGCTGATGCACTGCATTAAATATTG
AGGGAGAAGTCGCTCAAAAATAGCAAAGTACAGGCTGGGGCAGGAACGTCAAAGCCCGCTCAGTGGCCAC
GTTTCTTGTTTCGTAAGTCCTATTTTTAATAGCGATAATTCAGGCTCAGTAGAAGGAACTCCAGCACTAT
AAGCAGTCTCTCGCCTGTCTCGGCGAGTTATGTATTTTGGGATGAAGTGCTCTTCCACCTCTACCTCTGC
TGTGCTGGCGCCAGTATCTGGGCTGTAAGATAGTGTACGTGTCAGTCTGTGTGGCCGAAGAGCCTGTGTG
TTGTGTAACTCACTACATTCGTCGCTGTGGATGGCTGACTTGCCATGGGGAGGTTTACTTCAGTTCACGA
ATCACATTCGCCACGATCTTGTCACTTTGTGTCAAGACTCGCTCTCTGTGTGTCAACAGCTCTGCTGTTT
GAGGTTGAAATTCTGAACTTGAGATATATCCCAGGATATATTAGGGCTACTGCCAACGGAAAAAGCAAAT
GGTGCCATGGCCATTTGATTGATCAAACAAACACCCTTTTGCTTGGGTGACAGTGAAATGTCAGATCCAT
GTTTGTACTGCTTTAATAACTTGCCTCTCTGAGCTTTCTCCTTGTCAGTGTCAATTTGCCTGAGATATAA
ATTCCGGTTGCCCCGAAAGCTTATTTTATTAAAAAAAAGCTAACATGCACTCATACAACGTGCGCACATA
CATGTGAGGCTTGCTAAAAGTCAAGAAGCAAGCCAATAGCAAGAGTCGTCAGACTGCTGTTACCTGGGCA
ACCTGGTTAGAGGTAAGGCTCAAGGCAAGAATAAATCATTCCACTGAAGAGACACAGCGTTACAGCGAGA
TGAGAGCAAGAGGCGATAGTGAAGGGAGAACAAAAGAACAGCCTACCCACACTAGTGCAGATCTACCTGT
TTGAGCTACTGATTGTTCAGTTTGATTAGATATCAGACAATTCTGCTATCTCCAATTGCATTGCTGCATG
AATTCCTAGAAATCATTTTAATCACCAAAAACTAGTAGGGACACTTGTGGCGTATATGATTCTGCCTGTT
GATTGTGGGGATCCAACAGAAAGATCATGAATGCATTGTTAATTAAGTCGGTGAGACACCCTGTTCCACC
CTAGGGGCCGTTCTGGGGAAAGAGTGCTTTCAGTCAGCTAAAGATGACTAATATGTGAACATATATTACT
ACACATGCCAATTTGTACATTCTGGATAGTTACCAGCCCTGGGAAAACATCGAAAAAAATAAATCAACAT
AGATAAAATTGGCAAATCCCTTCTGGTACGATGCAGAGTGCTTGCTCTGAGAACTTGTGCATTGTGACAG
AAAGCGACCGTTAAAAACTGAAAGTAGCATCTACAACCTGCATACATCTGTTCTTTGAAAATCCCCTGTA
GGCCAAATTAAGCATCACGCTGTGCTCCACAGCAACACGGATGAACCGAAAACCCAGACACAAACGCACA
CACTTTTCACATAAACAAGGTTTAGTTATGCTAGCTATGCTTTTTCGTCCTCCCTTTGTCATCAGCGGCG
AGTGACGTAACACAGTTTGACCCTGGACAGCGTAAAGGGGGGGTTGGGAATGAGTGAAAGGACTGTGACA
TCTGCAGGGCCAGGGGCTGATGGAGAGAGCTGAAGTGAGGGAGGTCAGAGGAGGAGGAAGGGTGGGATAT
TGTCCTCCTCAGGCCCTATCCCTCTCAGACGCATTGATTTTTAACCTCTCAGCGAGAATGCCAAGCATTA
CACCCCTCAAATTATGGTTCCTCACCCAACCTGTTATATTTTCCACCTGCAGATAATTACCGGTATGCTG
CAGAACGAGCTTGCTCTTAAGTTGGCTGGACTTGATATTAACAAGACTGGAGGTTCTCATCATCACCACC
ACCATGGATCCGACCAACTGACTGAAGAGCAGATCGCAGAATTTAAAGAGGCTTTCTCCCTATTTGACAA
GGACGGGGATGGGACAATAACAACCAAGGAGCTGGGGACGGTGATGCGGTCTCTGGGGCAGAACCCCACA
GAAGCAGAGCTGCAGGACATGATCAATGAAGTAGATGCCGACGGTGACGGCACAATCGACTTCCCTGAGT
TCCTGACAATGATGGCAAGAAAAATGAAAGACACAGACAGTGAAGAAGAAATTAGAGAAGCGTTCCGTGT
GTTTGATAAGGATGGCAATGGCTACATCAGTGCAGCAGAGCTTCGCCACGTGATGACAAACCTTGGAGAG
AAGTTAACAGATGAAGAGGTTGATGAAATGATCAGGGAAGCAGACATCGATGGGGATGGTCAGGTAAACT
ACGAAGAGTTTGTAGTGATGATGACAGCGAAGCTCGAGTGCGAGAAAATCTATGTGCGTGATGGAGTGCT
GACGGGTGATATTCATATGATCTTGTTGCTTGAAGGAAATGCCCATTACCGATGTGACTTCAGAACTACT
TACAAAGCTAAGGAGAAGGGTGTCAAGTTACCAGGCGTGCACTATGTGGACCACACCATTGAGATTTTAA
GCCATGACAAAGATTACAACAAGGTTAAGATCTATGAGTATGCTGTTGCTCATTCTGGATTGCCTGACAA
TGCCAGACGAGGCGGTACCGGCGGATCCATGGTGAGTGCGATTAAGCCAGACATGAAGATCAAACTGCGT
ATGGAAGGCAACGTAAACGGGCACCACTTTGTGATCGACGGAGATGGTACAGGCAAGCCTTATGAGGGAA
AACAGACCATGGATCTTGAAGTCAAAGAGGGCGGACCTCTGCCTTTTGCCTTTGATATCCTGACCACTGC
ATTCCATTACGGCAACAGGGTATTCGTGAAATATCCAGACAACATACAAGACTATTTTAAGCAGTCGTTT
CCTAAGGGGTATTCGTGGGAACGAAGCATGACTTTCGAAGACGGGGGCATTTGCTATGCCAGAAGCGACA
TAACAATGGAAGGGGACACTTTCTATAATAAAGTTCGATTTTATGGTACCAACTTTCCCGCCAATGGTCC
AGTTATGCAGAAGAAGACGCTGAAATGGATGCCGAGCTGGACGCGTTCATCACGTCGTAAGTTCAATAAG
ACAGGTCACGCACTGAGAGCTATAGGTCGGCTGAGCTCAGGAGGTTCTGGAGGTTCTGATTACAAGGACG
ACGATGACAAGGGAGGTTCTGGAGGTTCTTACCCATACGACGTACCAGATTACGCTGGAGGTTCTGGAGG
TTCTGAGCAGAAGCTGATCTCAGAGGAGGACCTGCGTACGTAACCGGTGGATCCTGGCCGTCGTTTTACT
GTACCATCGATGATGATCCAGACATGATAAGATACATTGATGAGTTTGGACAAACCACAACTAGAATGCA
GTGAAAAAAATGCTTTATTTGTGAAATTTGTGATGCTATTGCTTTATTTGTAACCATTATAAGCTGCAAT
AAACAAGTTAACAACAACAATTGCATTCATTTTATGTTTCAGGTTCAGGGGGAGGTGTGGGAGGTTTTTT
AAAGCAAGTAAAACCTCTACAAATGTGGTATGGCTGATTATGATCCTCTAGATCAGATCTGCGAAGATAC
GGCCACGGGTGCTCTTGATCCTGTGGCTGATTTTGGACTGTGCTGCTCGCAGCTGCTGATGAATCACATA
CTTCCTCCATTTTCTTCCACTGATTGACTGTTATAATTTCCCTAATTTCCAGGTCAAGGTGCTGTGCATT
GTGGTAATAGATGTGACATGACGTCACTTCCAAAGGACCAATGAACATGTCTGACCAATTTCATATAATG
TGAAAACGATTTTCATAGGCAGAATAAATAACATTTAAATTAAACTGGGCATCAGCGCAATTCAATTGGT
TTGGTAATAGCAAGGGAAAATAGAATGAAGTGATCTCCAAAAAATAAGTACTTTTTGACTGTAAATAAAA
TTGTAAGGAGTAAAAAGTACTTTTTTTTCTAAAAAAATGTAATTAAGTAAAAGTAAAAGTATTGATTTTT
AATTGTACTCAAGTAAAGTAAAAATCCCCAAAAATAATACTTAAGTACAGTAATCAAGTAAAATTACTCA
AGTACTTTACACCTCTGGTTCTTGACCCCCTACCTTCAGCAAGCCCAGCAGATCCACTAGTTCTAGAGCG
GCCGCCACCGCGGTGGAGCTCCAGCTTTTGTTCCCTTTAGTGAGGGTTAATTGCGCGCTTGGCGTAATCA
TGGTCATAGCTGTTTCCTGTGTGAAATTGTTATCCGCTCACAATTCCACACAACATACGAGCCGGAAGCA
TAAAGTGTAAAGCCTGGGGTGCCTAATGAGTGAGCTAACTCACATTAATTGCGTTGCGCTCACTGCCCGC
TTTCCAGTCGGGAAACCTGTCGTGCCAGCTGCATTAATGAATCGGCCAACGCGCGGGGAGAGGCGGTTTG
CGTATTGGGCGCTCTTCCGCTTCCTCGCTCACTGACTCGCTGCGCTCGGTCGTTCGGCTGCGGCGAGCGG
TATCAGCTCACTCAAAGGCGGTAATACGGTTATCCACAGAATCAGGGGATAACGCAGGAAAGAACATGTG
AGCAAAAGGCCAGCAAAAGGCCAGGAACCGTAAAAAGGCCGCGTTGCTGGCGTTTTTCCATAGGCTCCGC
CCCCCTGACGAGCATCACAAAAATCGACGCTCAAGTCAGAGGTGGCGAAACCCGACAGGACTATAAAGAT
ACCAGGCGTTTCCCCCTGGAAGCTCCCTCGTGCGCTCTCCTGTTCCGACCCTGCCGCTTACCGGATACCT
GTCCGCCTTTCTCCCTTCGGGAAGCGTGGCGCTTTCTCATAGCTCACGCTGTAGGTATCTCAGTTCGGTG
TAGGTCGTTCGCTCCAAGCTGGGCTGTGTGCACGAACCCCCCGTTCAGCCCGACCGCTGCGCCTTATCCG
GTAACTATCGTCTTGAGTCCAACCCGGTAAGACACGACTTATCGCCACTGGCAGCAGCCACTGGTAACAG
GATTAGCAGAGCGAGGTATGTAGGCGGTGCTACAGAGTTCTTGAAGTGGTGGCCTAACTACGGCTACACT
AGAAGAACAGTATTTGGTATCTGCGCTCTGCTGAAGCCAGTTACCTTCGGAAAAAGAGTTGGTAGCTCTT
GATCCGGCAAACAAACCACCGCTGGTAGCGGTGGTTTTTTTGTTTGCAAGCAGCAGATTACGCGCAGAAA
AAAAGGATCTCAAGAAGATCCTTTGATCTTTTCTACGGGGTCTGACGCTCAGTGGAACGAAAACTCACGT
TAAGGGATTTTGGTCATGAGATTATCAAAAAGGATCTTCACCTAGATCCTTTTAAATTAAAAATGAAGTT
TTAAATCAATCTAAAGTATATATGAGTAAACTTGGTCTGACAGTTACCAATGCTTAATCAGTGAGGCACC
TATCTCAGCGATCTGTCTATTTCGTTCATCCATAGTTGCCTGACTCCCCGTCGTGTAGATAACTACGATA
CGGGAGGGCTTACCATCTGGCCCCAGTGCTGCAATGATACCGCGAGACCCACGCTCACCGGCTCCAGATT
TATCAGCAATAAACCAGCCAGCCGGAAGGGCCGAGCGCAGAAGTGGTCCTGCAACTTTATCCGCCTCCAT
CCAGTCTATTAATTGTTGCCGGGAAGCTAGAGTAAGTAGTTCGCCAGTTAATAGTTTGCGCAACGTTGTT
GCCATTGCTACAGGCATCGTGGTGTCACGCTCGTCGTTTGGTATGGCTTCATTCAGCTCCGGTTCCCAAC
GATCAAGGCGAGTTACATGATCCCCCATGTTGTGCAAAAAAGCGGTTAGCTCCTTCGGTCCTCCGATCGT
TGTCAGAAGTAAGTTGGCCGCAGTGTTATCACTCATGGTTATGGCAGCACTGCATAATTCTCTTACTGTC
ATGCCATCCGTAAGATGCTTTTCTGTGACTGGTGAGTACTCAACCAAGTCATTCTGAGAATAGTGTATGC
GGCGACCGAGTTGCTCTTGCCCGGCGTCAATACGGGATAATACCGCGCCACATAGCAGAACTTTAAAAGT
GCTCATCATTGGAAAACGTTCTTCGGGGCGAAAACTCTCAAGGATCTTACCGCTGTTGAGATCCAGTTCG
ATGTAACCCACTCGTGCACCCAACTGATCTTCAGCATCTTTTACTTTCACCAGCGTTTCTGGGTGAGCAA
AAACAGGAAGGCAAAATGCCGCAAAAAAGGGAATAAGGGCGACACGGAAATGTTGAATACTCATACTCTT
CCTTTTTCAATATTATTGAAGCATTTATCAGGGTTATTGTCTCATGAGCGGATACATATTTGAATGTATT
TAGAAAAATAAACAAATAGGGGTTCCGCGCACATTTCCCCGAAAAGTG
