Features (pLannotate 1.2.2; 20 found; start..end, strand, type, name):
    209..496     +  CDS            tyr (fragment) (sequence partly withheld): TYRO_ORYLA - Also known as tyro. Experimental evidence at transcript level: Swiss-Prot protein existence level 2. This is a copper-containing oxidase that functions in the formation of pigments such as melanins and other polyphenolic compounds. From Oryzias latipes (Japanese rice fish) (Japanese killifish).
   3712..3731    +  promoter       ADH1 promoter (fragment): S. cerevisiae ADH1; promoter for alcohol dehydrogenase 1
   9531..9971    +  CDS            calmodulin: calcium-binding protein
   9981..10229   +  CDS            mEos4a (fragment): fixation-resistant green-to-red photoswitchable fluorescent protein (Paez-Segala et al., 2015) derived from mEos2
  10248..10676   +  CDS            mEos4a (fragment): mEos4a is a photoconvertible red fluorescent protein published in 2015, derived from Lobophyllia hemprichii. It has moderate acid sensitivity.
  10686..10748   +  CDS            RCaMP (fragment): RCaMP is a basic (constitutively fluorescent) red fluorescent protein published in 2013, derived from Entacmaea quadricolor.
  10767..10790   +  CDS            FLAG: FLAG® epitope tag, followed by an enterokinase cleavage site
  10809..10835   +  CDS            HA: HA (human influenza hemagglutinin) epitope tag
  10934..11068   -  polyA_signal   SV40 poly(A) signal: SV40 polyadenylation signal
  11091..11174   -  CDS            large T antigen (fragment): large T antigen from SV40 (simian virus 40)
  11740..11780   -  misc_feature   MCS (fragment): pBluescript multiple cloning site
  11793..11811   -  promoter       T3 promoter: promoter for bacteriophage T3 RNA polymerase
  11854..11876   -  protein_bind   lac operator (fragment): The lac repressor binds to the lac operator to inhibit transcription in E. coli. This inhibition can be relieved by adding lactose or isopropyl-β-D-thiogalactopyranoside (IPTG). lac repressor encoded by lacI
  11880..11910   -  promoter       lac promoter: promoter for the E. coli lac operon
  11925..11946   -  protein_bind   CAP binding site: CAP binding activates transcription in the presence of cAMP. E. coli catabolite activator protein
  11959..12051   -  CDS            lacI (fragment): lac repressor; lacI; The lac repressor binds to the lac operator to inhibit transcription in E. coli. This inhibition can be relieved by adding lactose or isopropyl-β-D-thiogalactopyranoside (IPTG).
  12234..12822   -  rep_origin     ori: high-copy-number ColE1/pMB1/pBR322/pUC origin of replication
  12993..13853   -  CDS            AmpR: β-lactamase; bla; confers resistance to ampicillin, carbenicillin, and related antibiotics
  13854..13958   -  promoter       AmpR promoter: bla
  13984..209     -  rep_origin     M13 ori (fragment) (across the origin) (sequence partly withheld): M13 bacteriophage origin of replication; arrow indicates direction of (+) strand synthesis
>Addgene plasmid #137185 | pTol2-HuC(elavl3)-CaMPARI2 | addgene full sequence | sequence record 274372 | Addgene NGS Result
TAATATTTTGTTAAAATTCGCGTTAAATTTTTGTTAAATCAGCTCATTTTTTAACCAATAGGCCGAAATC
GGCAAAATCCCTTATAAATCAAAAGAATAGACCGAGATAGGGT
[37 nt withheld, positions 114-150]
AAAGAACGTGGACTCCAACGTCAAAGG
[32 nt withheld, positions 178-209]
GCTGGCTAAGAACTCATCAGCCTCCCCGGTCCATCTACCCACGTACCAATGCACCAATTGGCCACAATGA
CGGCTACTACATGGTGCCATTCCTTCCTCTTTATAGGAATGGAGACTACCTCCTGTCCAACAATGCTCTT
GGATACGAGTACGCCTACCTGTTGGACCCAGGTCATTGCACAACACCAGAAATGCCCTCTGATCTGCAAA
AGACGTGAATATCTGTTCAGACACCCATATCCACTCTGTTCCACACAGGTCAGAGGTTTGTCCAGGAGTT
CTTGACAGAGGTGTAAAAAGTACTCAAAAATTTTACTCAAGTGAAAGTACAAGTACTTAGGGAAAATTTT
ACTCAATTAAAAGTAAAAGTATCTGGCTAGAATCTTACTTGAGTAAAAGTAAAAAAGTACTCCATTAAAA
TTGTACTTGAGTATTAAGGAAGTAAAAGTAAAAGCAAGAAAGAAAACTAGAGATTCTTGTTTAAGCTTCC
CGGGTGTCGACGAATTCTCGAGCTCTATTCCTAAAGACCTTGGGTGACCAAAATCTTATTTTAATAAATA
AAACTGTTTATTAAAACTTTTTTGTTTCAAAGAACCATATGTATAGTGAAATTTATAAAAATATCAATTT
TTAAAAAGCTGGTGTACTCATTTATGTTATGAACTCTAAAACCATATACTGACTGCAAGTGATGATGTAT
AGAGTGATGTTTACGAGTAAACATATTTAGTTGTATACATCCTACTGAGCACATTTTGATGTATGAAATA
ACATTACAAGCTTTATCCAAATTAAGCCATTTTAAAACACTGCCAATTGAAAATACAAATCCTGGAAAAA
ATCGTCTTTAGCGCAGTCATTTGAGCCATCCTAATCCGTTACCTCAGACCATAATAAGAAGGGATAACAC
TAGCTGTAGCAATGGAACACATCTGTTTCACACAATCATATCTCCTGCGCCGGTGCTAAGCAGATTCAGC
GTGATCATAACATGCTTTCCACTCATAAATGTAAATTTACAATTTGCACATGTAAAACAGACACTTTTGA
GATATTGGATAAAAAAACAAGAGTATATTGCTTAGTTTCATCCACCAGTCATCCCCACAGCGTTTGGAAG
GCCATAAAAAGTGTCTAAAATCAATGATCATTGAAAGAGCACAAGAGAGACTCTTACGCTGTAATGCCAC
TGGGGACAAAAGTGACAGTCTCTTAATGGGCTCTTCTGGAGGGGCTCCTGAACATTAAAAATTATCAGCG
AAATTACCGAAAGAGCTTCAAGCAACTGGCATGCTTGATCCTCTGCGTCGGGGCGGTGAATAGGTGCTTC
AGATGCCCTCTTACCCACGGGCTGGATTCAGCTGCCCCGCTACCAGCGGAGACCCCCTAATGAGCCTCTG
CAATTAAGTTTATTCATGTTAAGTGTGAACGGGGTGCGTGCGGAACTGTGGGCAGCTAACAGACCTGGGT
TCTTTGTGCCACAAGTGCTGCCTTTATTCGGCTCACAAAGCAGAAAACAACACCCGCACCTATAATGGCG
CCCTCGGCTGGGTCTAAGAAACGTGGCGAGTTGACAGAGCAGAGTGGGCGGGGTTAAGACAGACTGACAG
CGGGACCCATCTCCATCCTCTTATTAACGCTTAACGAGTGCCTTCCTCATGCAATATTCATCGCCACTAA
TATCATCCAAGCTCTGAGCTGAGCTGGCCACTTATGTAAGGCAATTATGTAAAATATCAGACAGGGCCCA
CACTCAGAATCTGACTGGGGTAGAGACGCGGGACGAGAACCGAGAGCAAGAACTGAAAGTGAAAGTGACC
ACTAAAGGGAGGAGAGGACAGAGGGGCAGGATGTGTCAAGATTACCAGAGAACACTTGGCCAGAAATGCG
CAACCATTGGAGCTCTCCGGATTACCCAAAGGTTAACGAGTTTGAACGCCTCTGCCCACTCGCCCATCTC
TGATGGTTTCCCAAGAACTCCTCAAGCAAAATATATATAATTGTGTGTATTATGCACAGACACGAGAAAA
TGCTGTTTTTCTGATCTGCATTACAGCACATTTGCCCGCCAACGACAATACCACCCACTCGGTACCTCGC
TGACTCCTGATGCCTGATACCTGCGCGGTGACTGTCTACAATCTGCATAATCAAGAGAAGTTGTGTTGAA
GACGAGCGCCACACAACCGTTTCCACAAGGTCACCCAAGGCCGGTGCAGATGTAGGTGAGGTCTCCATAA
ACAGACTGAAATAAACACATCCTCCGCTGGGAACAACAACCCCCTCACGCCTCATGCATTTCCATAAGCC
TACATGCATCTCTTCCAACTTATGGAGACTCGCACCTACCAACATCCGCACAACAAAGATATACAGAGCG
CGCTCCCTCAGGTCAAGGCCCTGTGGGGGTCTGTGCAGAAATAGGTCATTTGTCACACATCAAGTCCTGG
GGCAGGAGATGCATTATAGATGAGACCAAACAGCCTGTCTCGGTGAGCTCTACCCACTCCCTGAGACTAG
AAATGGGGGAAGGGAGCTTGAGATAACAACCGCTGCAATCACTGTGTCGATGTTTAATATCAGCACCAAC
CGGGAACAATAAGGAGATGGGTGCATTCATGTTCACATCTTACCAGTCAAGTATCATCGAACCGGCTTGA
TAACCACACCTCGTGTAATAGCTGAGCAGATAGTTGTCATTTTAAAGCGTTGGCCTTTGTCGATTATGTA
ATGCGCACATTCAACACATGGTAATATAGAAACGGTTATGTCGAGGTTGTTTTGTCCAGAGATGACCTTC
ACACAGTTACAGCCGCTCTGCATCCACACAAATGGAGGACTTAATCGTGGACTGCATTCTTAGAAATGAT
CTACAAAGACAAATAATGTGAAATCAAGAAAGGACAAAATTTAAGTAAGGGGATGAGGGAGAGAGAGAAC
GAGGGGCAAGGAGAAAGCATGGCTCCTGTCTTTTTCTGCACCCATCTGTTCGGAGTGCAGGTGGAGCTCT
ATTCACTCAGCTCTGCATGTGTGTTTGGGGGGGGCAGGAAGAAAGGGAGGGCAAAAGGAAGAGTGGAGAG
ATGGTGGGGGCTGGAGGGATGGGGGGTTCTCGGTGATCTCTCCTGAAGGGGATAATGGGAGAGCAGCGCT
TTGCAATGGCTGCCATGTAGTACCCTCCCTGCACAATTAGCCAATCAGCAGCAAGCTCTGCCAGCCAGAA
GGACACATAAAAGAAGAACATTGCAGCAGAGGCACAGAAGGAGCCTGCGAGGAGCTGGGAAATACACACA
CAACAGCAGAACCACAACACCCTCCCCTGGACACACCCTACTGGGGATCACTGCTTTTCTTTTTTTCTGA
ACCATCGCCCACGCCACACGGAGAGAAATCTCTCTCTCATCATCATCCTGAAGAAAACCCCCTTATCCTC
ATTTTCACACTGCTGAGGAAAACCTACAATCGCACGGGCTGAGATTTCCTGGCGAAGACTGTCCTTTTTC
CTTTTTCTTTTTTTTTCTTTTCCTTTGGAAACTGACATTTGCATTTCTCCATTCCAAGCCACGGCGTAAT
AATATCTGCAATCCAGCCTGAAGACCTGCAAATCGAAGGACCTAGATCACTATCATCTTTGTACGTCAAG
GATCCTGGTTACTGTACGTATAACCTTTCTTTCTTTTGCTCTGACCAATATGAAACACTAAAATCGATTC
GAGCAGCCTCTCAGCATCAATTACAGTGCGTGAAAAACATTCAAATAGAGGCAGCAAATATTACATGTGA
AAATACAGGCTGGCTAAATCCAAGCTAATTTAGAAATGTGGTCAAAACGCATACTGGCACGTCTAATCGC
GGATTCAGTAAACAAGATTAACGATTAGCCCAGTGTATAAGTCATATGATACCGGCATGCGCGAGAGCAT
CGCTACACCCGAGCTGGCTTCATTTTCGGAGGAAAATCAAAACATTGCTTTCTCCTGCCGTGCGAACCAT
TCGTCATAAACCGTAATACGCAACATACATTTATTACTACATCCGTTAATTAGCGATAATTAGCCGTTAT
TAACAAAGAGCGCTGAGGAATTCCTCTCAAATAGCGGAGGTGCGGCGGAGGCAGAGGGGCGTAAAAGGGC
ACATGCGTGCCTGGCTCAAAAAAGGATGCTCCAGACTGAAACTCAGAGACAAAACACGATGCCTCGGAGG
CTGAGAGCCCATCGAGAGGAAAGGCAAAGAAAAGGGTCGAGTCACTCAGAGGGGGAGGGGAGATATTGTG
CATCCATTGGTTTGAATTGAAGCAGGCAGAATAAAAATCCTTGCGATTATGCTTCGTGAGAGATCGCGAG
AGAGGAAAAGGCTAAATGCCACGTATGCAAATGGATAAATGTCATCTATTTCTTCGCGAGTAGACATTTT
GTGGACAACGAGAGTGTAAATAAGCGATATGAGGGGAATACAAAGGCCTTGAGGGAAAGCGTTTTGGGCG
TGTCTTGTCGAAAAGAAGACAGCGATGGCACGCGCTCAGAACCACCATCTTCACGTAGACAATCCGCGTG
AAAACAATAACAAAACTGCTCATTTTAACACGAGCAGGTGTTTGAAACCACCCAAAAAAGATTGTCTAAA
ATATTAAGATTAATTAATGACGTTTAAATGTCCAGGCCTGATATAAATGAAGCGTGTAGTAAGAGTAATC
GCCTTTGTTTCTTTTCAGAGATACGTTTTCAGAGATTCAGGGAATTATATCTTCAATAAAATAATGTTTG
ATTTCATTATTTTAAAGCTTTTTAAGAAGTAAAAATACACATTATTCATTTACATTTTATTTTATTTAAA
GGCCTATGGTCTTGAAAATAATAAGTGGAATATATAGGCTATATATTCGTCTAAGGACAGCCGGTGTTAT
TTTATAGTGACCTCAGACAAAAGCCGAGACAAAACGAGGCGCTTGCCTTTCATTTTAATCCTTAATAGAC
GGTGTGATGAATGAATGAATGAATGAATAAATGAATGAATGACGGGCCCTTCGGCATGTTGTTCCGCAGT
CCTCCGTGAGCACGAGTCTCTACCGCAGTGCCAAGCACATAAAACCGTTGAGTCAGATAACCTTCTCCAG
GCGCGTATACACAATTCAAGGACAAGCACATCACAACTATACACAACACAACACAACCGCCTAAACGCAC
GAGCTCATCAATCGCAATTTAAAGGCATGTCAGTCAAAGAAAAAGGCGGCGTTATTTAAAACCAATGTTC
AACAATATTTGTATGCTGACTAGCCCGGGCGCGCACGCTATAAGATCACAAGGCCTTGTTTTTTCCCTTT
ATTCAAAATATCATTAATTATTACAGGTCATAAAACAAAACAATGCGAATTACAATGATTTAAAGACTAT
TGATTTAACAATAATCAGTTAATTATAGAATAATATTATAATATTTTACATACAAATGAAAGATGACATT
ATTTGATGACATTGTAATTAAAATATATGCAATATATTTTTACGTTTTTATTAATTAGGCTATTACTATT
ATTATAATTATCATTATTTTTATTATTATTATTATTATTATTAAATAGTCTTGCGAAATAAGAGTGAAGG
CAGTTGCAATGTTCATTGTTCCCGGAGAGTCCCGCAGCCTCTGGCCTCAACACAAAGCGCTACTGTTTAC
ATTAATATTCATAGTGCTGCCATGGTCTCTGTAGAGGAGGAACGGGTGGCTCTTTTGTTCGCTAGTGTCA
ATACGTTTATTCAGCAAAAAGCAGCTCGGATTTGTGAATGCCCAACAAGCACACGCGCACTCCAATCAAA
GGACGAGAGGATAACGATTTTAAACGATTCGCAAACGTGTTTATTTGTAAAGACGACATCAAGAGCTTAA
TGTCCACTTGAAAAGAAATAAATATGCCCGCGGCGCCAAGGATATTTTGAATGTAGTCGTTCATGGTGAG
CCACTCCCGAATTCAGCACTCTGGAGAGCGACCAAAGAGGAATAGCGGAATAGCAACTACTTGAGCCATT
TCTCTCCGTTTGATGGCGTTCATGATTAAAAATATAATCACGTGATTTTTTATACATATATAAATATATA
CATAAAGTAACGCTTTCCTTTTGAGAATACATAAATATTTATTCGCGTGATAAATCAATGATCTTATATT
TATTTGCACGACCGAAATTAGCCAAATTCACCAATTAAAAAAAAAATAAGCCAACAAAAAAGAAGGGTTT
ATCCGTTCAATTTTGACTTGTGTCCTGTTGTTTTACAGCTGCCACTGTGATCCCTTAAGCTGCAGTGAGA
GTGTGGCTAATGCCTTTTGTTTAAGATAATCCTGTAATCTGTTACCGAAACGGCCTATTGACAAGCCGGC
ATTCACATTTCAGTCAGGAGGCCCGTCCAGACATGTACATTTATGAATTACGAATGATAAAATTAAGATC
TGCATTAGGCGTCAGAAATGTCACGAACACCCATTCATTTCCCACAGCCAATAATGGATCATGCTGGGAA
GCGCTATCCTCGCAGTCTCAAAATTAATGTTGACATGTTGCGTAGAGCTACAGATTAGATCAGCCATATG
CTTTATGTGTTTACCTCAGCGGATCTTCAGCAAGATGTGTTTATTTTAAGAAAATGGCTTCCTCGCTGCC
TGCACAGGGGCATTAAGGAAGTGACGTGAGCGTCCTCACAGTCAAATTACTTTATCTCATGCTGCTTTCA
GGCCTCTGCTTATTTTATTATTATTATTTTAAATTAGGGGGAATCACGGTGGCGTTGTGGGTAGGGTAGC
GCGATCACCTTACAGCAAGAAGGTCGCTGGTTCGAGCTCTGGCTGGGTCAGTTGGCATTTCTGTGTGGAG
TTTAAATTGAATTGAAATTGAATAAACTAAATTGGCCCTAGTGTATGTGTGTGAATGTAAGTGTGCATGG
GTGTTTCCCAGTGTTGGGTTTGACTGGAAGAGCATCCGCTTCGTAAAACATATGCTGGATAAGTTGGCGG
TTCATTTCACTGTGGTGACCGCTGATTAATAAAGGGACTAAGCTGAAAATGAAATGAATTAATACATTTT
AAATGAGCTTTTGCTGACATGTTTATGATTACAAATAGTGAAATTGTATGTTAATTTACGATAAGTGCAT
TGTTCTAAATTCATTTTTATGTAGCAGCTGGTTTTTCTTCCATTTGTGTCATTCAACAGAACATTTTTCT
AAAAAAGTGAACTTAAATTTTCTCCTCCCTCTGACAAGGCTTGATGGTAATTTCAGCCGACTCTAATTAC
AGACTCACTAAAAGGAATCGGTGCAGTCATTTATCTTTATCAGCGCGCTGGTGGGAAGGTAATAGGTTTT
GCTTATGAGTTGTTTGCGTGCGAGTCTGGGTCCTTGTGTAGGCGATGCTGATGCACTGCATTAAATATTG
AGGGAGAAGTCGCTCAAAAATAGCAAAGTACAGGCTGGGGCAGGAACGTCAAAGCCCGCTCAGTGGCCAC
GTTTCTTGTTTCGTAAGTCCTATTTTTAATAGCGATAATTCAGGCTCAGTAGAAGGAACTCCAGCACTAT
AAGCAGTCTCTCGCCTGTCTCGGCGAGTTATGTATTTTGGGATGAAGTGCTCTTCCACCTCTACCTCTGC
TGTGCTGGCGCCAGTATCTGGGCTGTAAGATAGTGTACGTGTCAGTCTGTGTGGCCGAAGAGCCTGTGTG
TTGTGTAACTCACTACATTCGTCGCTGTGGATGGCTGACTTGCCATGGGGAGGTTTACTTCAGTTCACGA
ATCACATTCGCCACGATCTTGTCACTTTGTGTCAAGACTCGCTCTCTGTGTGTCAACAGCTCTGCTGTTT
GAGGTTGAAATTCTGAACTTGAGATATATCCCAGGATATATTAGGGCTACTGCCAACGGAAAAAGCAAAT
GGTGCCATGGCCATTTGATTGATCAAACAAACACCCTTTTGCTTGGGTGACAGTGAAATGTCAGATCCAT
GTTTGTACTGCTTTAATAACTTGCCTCTCTGAGCTTTCTCCTTGTCAGTGTCAATTTGCCTGAGATATAA
ATTCCGGTTGCCCCGAAAGCTTATTTTATTAAAAAAAAGCTAACATGCACTCATACAACGTGCGCACATA
CATGTGAGGCTTGCTAAAAGTCAAGAAGCAAGCCAATAGCAAGAGTCGTCAGACTGCTGTTACCTGGGCA
ACCTGGTTAGAGGTAAGGCTCAAGGCAAGAATAAATCATTCCACTGAAGAGACACAGCGTTACAGCGAGA
TGAGAGCAAGAGGCGATAGTGAAGGGAGAACAAAAGAACAGCCTACCCACACTAGTGCAGATCTACCTGT
TTGAGCTACTGATTGTTCAGTTTGATTAGATATCAGACAATTCTGCTATCTCCAATTGCATTGCTGCATG
AATTCCTAGAAATCATTTTAATCACCAAAAACTAGTAGGGACACTTGTGGCGTATATGATTCTGCCTGTT
GATTGTGGGGATCCAACAGAAAGATCATGAATGCATTGTTAATTAAGTCGGTGAGACACCCTGTTCCACC
CTAGGGGCCGTTCTGGGGAAAGAGTGCTTTCAGTCAGCTAAAGATGACTAATATGTGAACATATATTACT
ACACATGCCAATTTGTACATTCTGGATAGTTACCAGCCCTGGGAAAACATCGAAAAAAATAAATCAACAT
AGATAAAATTGGCAAATCCCTTCTGGTACGATGCAGAGTGCTTGCTCTGAGAACTTGTGCATTGTGACAG
AAAGCGACCGTTAAAAACTGAAAGTAGCATCTACAACCTGCATACATCTGTTCTTTGAAAATCCCCTGTA
GGCCAAATTAAGCATCACGCTGTGCTCCACAGCAACACGGATGAACCGAAAACCCAGACACAAACGCACA
CACTTTTCACATAAACAAGGTTTAGTTATGCTAGCTATGCTTTTTCGTCCTCCCTTTGTCATCAGCGGCG
AGTGACGTAACACAGTTTGACCCTGGACAGCGTAAAGGGGGGGTTGGGAATGAGTGAAAGGACTGTGACA
TCTGCAGGGCCAGGGGCTGATGGAGAGAGCTGAAGTGAGGGAGGTCAGAGGAGGAGGAAGGGTGGGATAT
TGTCCTCCTCAGGCCCTATCCCTCTCAGACGCATTGATTTTTAACCTCTCAGCGAGAATGCCAAGCATTA
CACCCCTCAAATTATGGTTCCTCACCCAACCTGTTATATTTTCCACCTGCAGATAATTACCGGTATGCTG
CAGAACGAGCTTGCTCTTAAGTTGGCTGGACTTGATATTAACAAGACTGGAGGTTCTCATCATCACCACC
ACCATGGATCCGACCAACTGACTGAAGAGCAGATCGCAGAATTTAAAGAGGCTTTCTCCCTATTTGACAA
GGACGGGGATGGGACAATAACAACCAAGGAGCTGGGGACGGTGATGCGGTCTCTGGGGCAGAACCCCACA
GAAGCAGAGCTGCAGGACATGATCAATGAAGTAGATGCCGACGGTGACGGCACAATCGACTTCCCTGAGT
TCCTGACAATGATGGCAAGAAAAATGAAAGACACAGACAGTGAAGAAGAAATTAGAGAAGCGTTCCGTGT
GTTTGATAAGGATGGCAATGGCTACATCAGTGCAGCAGAGCTTCGCCACGTGATGACAAACCTTGGAGAG
AAGTTAACAGATGAAGAGGTTGATGAAATGATCAGGGAAGCAGACATCGATGGGGATGGTCAGGTAAACT
ACGAAGAGTTTGTAGTGATGATGACAGCGAAGCTCGAGTGCGAGAAAATCTATGTGCGTGATGGAGTGCT
GACGGGTGATATTCATATGATCTTGTTGCTTGAAGGAAATGCCCATTACCGATGTGACTTCAGAACTACT
TACAAAGCTAAGGAGAAGGGTGTCAAGTTACCAGGCGTGCACTATGTGGACCACACCATTGAGATTTTAA
GCCATGACAAAGATTACAACAAGGTTAAGATCTATGAGTATGCTGTTGCTCATTCTGGATTGCCTGACAA
TGCCAGACGAGGCGGTACCGGCGGATCCATGGTGAGTGCGATTAAGCCAGACATGAAGATCAAACTGCGT
ATGGAAGGCAACGTAAACGGGCACCACTTTGTGATCGACGGAGATGGTACAGGCAAGCCTTATGAGGGAA
AACAGACCATGGATCTTGAAGTCAAAGAGGGCGGACCTCTGCCTTTTGCCTTTGATATCCTGACCACTGC
ATTCCATTACGGCAACAGGGTATTCGTGAAATATCCAGACAACATACAAGACTATTTTAAGCAGTCGTTT
CCTAAGGGGTATTCGTGGGAACGAAGCATGACTTTCGAAGACGGGGGCATTTGCTATGCCAGAAGCGACA
TAACAATGGAAGGGGACACTTTCTATAATAAAGTTCGATTTTATGGTACCAACTTTCCCGCCAATGGTCC
AGTTATGCAGAAGAAGACGCTGAAATGGATGCCGAGCTGGACGCGTTCATCACGTCGTAAGTTCAATAAG
ACAGGTCACGCACTGAGAGCTATAGGTCGGCTGAGCTCAGGAGGTTCTGGAGGTTCTGATTACAAGGACG
ACGATGACAAGGGAGGTTCTGGAGGTTCTTACCCATACGACGTACCAGATTACGCTGGAGGTTCTGGAGG
TTCTGAGCAGAAGCTGATCTCAGAGGAGGACCTGCGTACGTAACCGGTGGATCCTGGCCGTCGTTTTACT
GTACCATCGATGATGATCCAGACATGATAAGATACATTGATGAGTTTGGACAAACCACAACTAGAATGCA
GTGAAAAAAATGCTTTATTTGTGAAATTTGTGATGCTATTGCTTTATTTGTAACCATTATAAGCTGCAAT
AAACAAGTTAACAACAACAATTGCATTCATTTTATGTTTCAGGTTCAGGGGGAGGTGTGGGAGGTTTTTT
AAAGCAAGTAAAACCTCTACAAATGTGGTATGGCTGATTATGATCCTCTAGATCAGATCTGCGAAGATAC
GGCCACGGGTGCTCTTGATCCTGTGGCTGATTTTGGACTGTGCTGCTCGCAGCTGCTGATGAATCACATA
CTTCCTCCATTTTCTTCCACTGATTGACTGTTATAATTTCCCTAATTTCCAGGTCAAGGTGCTGTGCATT
GTGGTAATAGATGTGACATGACGTCACTTCCAAAGGACCAATGAACATGTCTGACCAATTTCATATAATG
TGAAAACGATTTTCATAGGCAGAATAAATAACATTTAAATTAAACTGGGCATCAGCGCAATTCAATTGGT
TTGGTAATAGCAAGGGAAAATAGAATGAAGTGATCTCCAAAAAATAAGTACTTTTTGACTGTAAATAAAA
TTGTAAGGAGTAAAAAGTACTTTTTTTTCTAAAAAAATGTAATTAAGTAAAAGTAAAAGTATTGATTTTT
AATTGTACTCAAGTAAAGTAAAAATCCCCAAAAATAATACTTAAGTACAGTAATCAAGTAAAATTACTCA
AGTACTTTACACCTCTGGTTCTTGACCCCCTACCTTCAGCAAGCCCAGCAGATCCACTAGTTCTAGAGCG
GCCGCCACCGCGGTGGAGCTCCAGCTTTTGTTCCCTTTAGTGAGGGTTAATTGCGCGCTTGGCGTAATCA
TGGTCATAGCTGTTTCCTGTGTGAAATTGTTATCCGCTCACAATTCCACACAACATACGAGCCGGAAGCA
TAAAGTGTAAAGCCTGGGGTGCCTAATGAGTGAGCTAACTCACATTAATTGCGTTGCGCTCACTGCCCGC
TTTCCAGTCGGGAAACCTGTCGTGCCAGCTGCATTAATGAATCGGCCAACGCGCGGGGAGAGGCGGTTTG
CGTATTGGGCGCTCTTCCGCTTCCTCGCTCACTGACTCGCTGCGCTCGGTCGTTCGGCTGCGGCGAGCGG
TATCAGCTCACTCAAAGGCGGTAATACGGTTATCCACAGAATCAGGGGATAACGCAGGAAAGAACATGTG
AGCAAAAGGCCAGCAAAAGGCCAGGAACCGTAAAAAGGCCGCGTTGCTGGCGTTTTTCCATAGGCTCCGC
CCCCCTGACGAGCATCACAAAAATCGACGCTCAAGTCAGAGGTGGCGAAACCCGACAGGACTATAAAGAT
ACCAGGCGTTTCCCCCTGGAAGCTCCCTCGTGCGCTCTCCTGTTCCGACCCTGCCGCTTACCGGATACCT
GTCCGCCTTTCTCCCTTCGGGAAGCGTGGCGCTTTCTCATAGCTCACGCTGTAGGTATCTCAGTTCGGTG
TAGGTCGTTCGCTCCAAGCTGGGCTGTGTGCACGAACCCCCCGTTCAGCCCGACCGCTGCGCCTTATCCG
GTAACTATCGTCTTGAGTCCAACCCGGTAAGACACGACTTATCGCCACTGGCAGCAGCCACTGGTAACAG
GATTAGCAGAGCGAGGTATGTAGGCGGTGCTACAGAGTTCTTGAAGTGGTGGCCTAACTACGGCTACACT
AGAAGAACAGTATTTGGTATCTGCGCTCTGCTGAAGCCAGTTACCTTCGGAAAAAGAGTTGGTAGCTCTT
GATCCGGCAAACAAACCACCGCTGGTAGCGGTGGTTTTTTTGTTTGCAAGCAGCAGATTACGCGCAGAAA
AAAAGGATCTCAAGAAGATCCTTTGATCTTTTCTACGGGGTCTGACGCTCAGTGGAACGAAAACTCACGT
TAAGGCATTTTGGTCATGAGATTATCAAAAAGGATCTTCACCTAGATCCTTTTAAATTAAAAATGAAGTT
TTAAATCAATCTAAAGTATATATGAGTAAACTTGGTCTGACAGTTACCAATGCTTAATCAGTGAGGCACC
TATCTCAGCGATCTGTCTATTTCGTTCATCCATAGTTGCCTGACTCCCCGTCGTGTAGATAACTACGATA
CGGGAGGGCTTACCATCTGGCCCCAGTGCTGCAATGATACCGCGAGACCCACGCTCACCGGCTCCAGATT
TATCAGCAATAAACCAGCCAGCCGGAAGGGCCGAGCGCAGAAGTGGTCCTGCAACTTTATCCGCCTCCAT
CCAGTCTATTAATTGTTGCCGGGAAGCTAGAGTAAGTAGTTCGCCAGTTAATAGTTTGCGCAACGTTGTT
GCCATTGCTACAGGCATCGTGGTGTCACGCTCGTCGTTTGGTATGGCTTCATTCAGCTCCGGTTCCCAAC
GATCAAGGCGAGTTACATGATCCCCCATGTTGTGCAAAAAAGCGGTTAGCTCCTTCGGTCCTCCGATCGT
TGTCAGAAGTAAGTTGGCCGCAGTGTTATCACTCATGGTTATGGCAGCACTGCATAATTCTCTTACTGTC
ATGCCATCCGTAAGATGCTTTTCTGTGACTGGTGAGTACTCAACCAAGTCATTCTGAGAATAGTGTATGC
GGCGACCGAGTTGCTCTTGCCCGGCGTCAATACGGGATAATACCGCGCCACATAGCAGAACTTTAAAAGT
GCTCATCATTGGAAAACGTTCTTCGGGGCGAAAACTCTCAAGGATCTTACCGCTGTTGAGATCCAGTTCG
ATGTAACCCACTCGTGCACCCAACTGATCTTCAGCATCTTTTACTTTCACCAGCGTTTCTGGGTGAGCAA
AAACAGGAAGGCAAAATGCCGCAAAAAAGGGAATAAGGGCGACACGGAAATGTTGAATACTCATACTCTT
CCTTTTTCAATATTATTGAAGCATTTATCAGGGTTATTGTCTCATGAGCGGATACATATTTGAATGTATT
TAGAAAAATAAACAAATAGGGGTTCCGCGCACATTTCCCCGAAAAGTGCCACCTAAATTGTAAGCGT
